Addgene plasmid #119154: pColE1_sgRNA_M2S_AmpR
Purpose: Encodes sgRNA targeting position 6 in pColE1_70a_deGFP_KanR with two mismatches in the seed region
Depositing lab: Vincent Noireaux. Publication: An educational module to explore CRISPR technologies with a cell-free transcription-translation system. Collias D, Marshall R, Collins SP, Beisel CL, Noireaux V. Synth Biol (Oxf). 2019 Jan 21;4(1):ysz005. doi: 10.1093/synbio/ysz005. eCollection 2019. PubMed 32995532.
Backbone
  Vector backbone: YTK095
  Vector type: CRISPR
Growth in bacteria
  Bacterial resistance: Ampicillin, 100 μg/mL
  Growth temperature: 37°C
  Growth strain: DH5alpha
  Copy number: High Copy
Gene/Insert
  Gene/Insert name: sgRNA targeting position 6 in pColE1_70a_deGFP_KanR, with two mismatches in the seed region (alt name: sgRNA-M2S)
  gRNA/shRNA sequence: GGTAAAATTGTCAACACGGT
  Promoter: J23119
  Cloning method: Restriction Enzyme; 5′ cloning site NsiI (not destroyed); 3′ cloning site HindIII (not destroyed)
  Sequencing primers: 5′ ttatagtcctgtcgggtttcg
Resource information
  A portion of this plasmid was derived from a plasmid made by: Dr. Chase Beisel Lab
Terms and licenses: Academic/Nonprofit Terms; Industry Terms: Not Available to Industry
How to cite: pColE1_sgRNA_M2S_AmpR was a gift from Vincent Noireaux (Addgene plasmid # 119154 ; http://n2t.net/addgene:119154 ; RRID:Addgene_119154)
