[The description below was written by a language model from this plasmid's Addgene catalogue record and pLannotate feature annotations shown in this document.]
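Description:
pColE1_sgRNA_M2S_AmpR is a small (about 2.2 kb) bacterial CRISPR plasmid built on the YTK095 backbone that expresses a single guide RNA for the Streptococcus pyogenes Cas9 system. It replicates in E. coli from a high-copy ColE1/pMB1-type origin and is selected with ampicillin through a β-lactamase gene (AmpR) driven by its native bla promoter, which lies on the opposite strand to the guide cassette. No Cas9 or other protein-coding payload is annotated, so the nuclease must be supplied from another source.

The payload is a compact transcription unit in which the strong constitutive synthetic bacterial promoter J23119 drives a 20-nucleotide spacer fused to the S. pyogenes gRNA scaffold. The gap between the annotated promoter and the scaffold corresponds to the spacer position. The cassette was inserted between NsiI and HindIII sites, both of which remain intact. The guide, called sgRNA-M2S, is directed at a site designated position 6 in the companion reporter plasmid pColE1_70a_deGFP_KanR, but it deliberately carries two mismatches in the seed region, the PAM-proximal part of the spacer where pairing with the target is most critical for Cas9 binding and activity.

According to the record, the plasmid belongs to an educational module for exploring CRISPR technologies in a cell-free transcription-translation system. In that context it would presumably be compared with other guides against the deGFP reporter to show how seed mismatches affect targeting, as read out by deGFP expression, although the record does not detail the specific experimental design or the form of Cas9 used.
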