Features (pLannotate 1.2.2; 5 found; start..end, strand, type, name):
     31..65      +  promoter       J23119 promoter: bacterial promoter (Registry of Standard Biological Parts BBa J23119)
     86..161     +  misc_RNA       gRNA scaffold: guide RNA scaffold for the Streptococcus pyogenes CRISPR/Cas9 system
    423..1283    -  CDS            AmpR: β-lactamase; bla; confers resistance to ampicillin, carbenicillin, and related antibiotics
   1284..1388    -  promoter       AmpR promoter: bla
   1491..2079    +  rep_origin     ori: high-copy-number ColE1/pMB1/pBR322/pUC origin of replication
>Addgene plasmid #119154 | pColE1_sgRNA_M2S_AmpR | addgene full sequence | sequence record 229442 | Addgene NGS Result
CCGAGAGCATCGATCCTAGCATGGATGCATTTGACAGCTAGCTCAGTCCTAGGTATAATGCTAGCGGTAA
AATTGTCAACACGGTGTTTTAGAGCTAGAAATAGCAAGTTAAAATAAGGCTAGTCCGTTATCAACTTGAA
AAAGTGGCACCGAGTCGGTGCTTTTTTTCCGGCTTATCGGTCAGTTTCACCTGATTTACGTAAAAACCCG
CTTCGGCGGGTTTTTGCTTTTGGAGGGGCAGAAAGATGAATGACTGTCCACGACGCTATACCCAAAAGAA
AAAGCTTGAAAGAATCGATCGATCCCGAATGAGTAGTACAGCGGCCGCGATTATCAAAAAGGATCTTCAC
CTAGATCCTTTTAAATTAAAAATGAAGTTTTAAATCAATCTAAAGTATATATGAGTAAACTTGGTCTGAC
AGTTACCAATGCTTAATCAGTGAGGCACCTATCTCAGCGATCTGTCTATTTCGTTCATCCATAGTTGCCT
GACTCCCCGTCGTGTAGATAACTACGATACGGGAGGGCTTACCATCTGGCCCCAGTGCTGCAATGATACC
GCGGGACCCACGCTCACCGGCTCCAGATTTATCAGCAATAAACCAGCCAGCCGGAAGGGCCGAGCGCAGA
AGTGGTCCTGCAACTTTATCCGCCTCCATCCAGTCTATTAATTGTTGCCGGGAAGCTAGAGTAAGTAGTT
CGCCAGTTAATAGTTTGCGCAACGTTGTTGCCATTGCTACAGGCATCGTGGTGTCACGCTCGTCGTTTGG
TATGGCTTCATTCAGCTCCGGTTCCCAACGATCAAGGCGAGTTACATGATCCCCCATGTTGTGCAAAAAA
GCGGTTAGCTCCTTCGGTCCTCCGATCGTTGTCAGAAGTAAGTTGGCCGCAGTGTTATCACTCATGGTTA
TGGCAGCACTGCATAATTCTCTTACTGTCATGCCATCCGTAAGATGCTTTTCTGTGACTGGTGAGTACTC
AACCAAGTCATTCTGAGAATAGTGTATGCGGCGACCGAGTTGCTCTTGCCCGGCGTCAATACGGGATAAT
ACCGCGCCACATAGCAGAACTTTAAAAGTGCTCATCATTGGAAAACGTTCTTCGGGGCGAAAACTCTCAA
GGATCTTACCGCTGTTGAGATCCAGTTCGATGTAACCCACTCGTGCACCCAACTGATCTTCAGCATCTTT
TACTTTCACCAGCGTTTCTGGGTGAGCAAAAACAGGAAGGCAAAATGCCGCAAAAAAGGGAATAAGGGCG
ACACGGAAATGTTGAATACTCATACTCTTCCTTTTTCAATATTATTGAAGCATTTATCAGGGTTATTGTC
TCATGAGCGGATACATATTTGAATGTATTTAGAAAAATAAACAAATAGGGGTTCCGCGCACATTTCCCCG
AAAAGTGCCACCTGTCATGACCAAAATCCCTTAACGTGAGTTTTCGTTCCACTGAGCGTCAGACCCCGTA
GAAAAGATCAAAGGATCTTCTTGAGATCCTTTTTTTCTGCGCGTAATCTGCTGCTTGCAAACAAAAAAAC
CACCGCTACCAGCGGTGGTTTGTTTGCCGGATCAAGAGCTACCAACTCTTTTTCCGAAGGTAACTGGCTT
CAGCAGAGCGCAGATACCAAATACTGTTCTTCTAGTGTAGCCGTAGTTAGGCCACCACTTCAAGAACTCT
GTAGCACCGCCTACATACCTCGCTCTGCTAATCCTGTTACCAGTGGCTGCTGCCAGTGGCGATAAGTCGT
GTCTTACCGGGTTGGACTCAAGACGATAGTTACCGGATAAGGCGCAGCGGTCGGGCTGAACGGGGGGTTC
GTGCACACAGCCCAGCTTGGAGCGAACGACCTACACCGAACTGAGATACCTACAGCGTGAGCTATGAGAA
AGCGCCACGCTTCCCGAAGGGAGAAAGGCGGACAGGTATCCGGTAAGCGGCAGGGTCGGAACAGGAGAGC
GCACGAGGGAGCTTCCAGGGGGAAACGCCTGGTATCTTTATAGTCCTGTCGGGTTTCGCCACCTCTGACT
TGAGCGTCGATTTTTGTGATGCTCGTCAGGGGGGCGGAGCCTATGGAAAAACGCCAGCAACGCGGCCTTT
TTACGGTTCCTGGCCTTTTGCTGGCCTTTTGCTCACATGTTCTTTCCTGCGTTATCCCCTGATTCTGTGG
ATAACCGTGCGGC
